Addgene plasmid #233619: pColdI-DDX3_helicase_core_Q360L
Purpose: Expression of His-tagged helicase core region of DDX3X with Q360L mutation in E.coli
Depositing lab: Shintaro Iwasaki. Depositing organization: RIKEN Pioneering Research Institute, Wako. Publication: Dual targeting of DDX3 and eIF4A by the translation inhibitor rocaglamide A. Chen M, Asanuma M, Takahashi M, Shichino Y, Mito M, Fujiwara K, Saito H, Floor SN, Ingolia NT, Sodeoka M, Dodo K, Ito T, Iwasaki S. Cell Chem Biol. 2021 Apr 15;28(4):475-486.e8. doi: 10.1016/j.chembiol.2020.11.008. Epub 2020 Dec 8. PubMed 33296667.
Backbone
  Vector backbone: pColdI
  Vector type: Bacterial Expression
Growth in bacteria
  Bacterial resistance: Ampicillin, 100 μg/mL
  Growth temperature: 37°C
  Growth strain: DH5alpha
  Copy number: High Copy
Gene/Insert
  Gene/Insert name: DDX3X helicase core Gln360Leu
  Species: H. sapiens (human)
  Mutation: Gln360Leu
  Entrez Gene: DDX3X (a.k.a. CAP-Rf, DBX, DDX14, DDX3, HLP2, MRX102, MRXSSB)
  Tag / fusion protein: His6 (N terminal on insert)
  Cloning method: Gibson Cloning
Terms and licenses: Academic/Nonprofit Terms; Industry Terms: Not Available to Industry
How to cite: pColdI-DDX3_helicase_core_Q360L was a gift from Shintaro Iwasaki (Addgene plasmid # 233619 ; http://n2t.net/addgene:233619 ; RRID:Addgene_233619)
