[The description below was written by a language model from this plasmid's Addgene catalogue record and pLannotate feature annotations shown in this document.]
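Description:
pColdI-DDX3_helicase_core_Q360L is a 5.8 kb bacterial expression plasmid built on the pColdI cold-shock backbone, designed to produce a His-tagged fragment of human DDX3X in E. coli. It replicates from a high-copy ColE1/pUC-type origin and is selected with ampicillin through the bla (AmpR) gene and its own promoter. An M13 phage origin is also present. Short annotated fragments of rop, bom and the tetracycline resistance gene appear to be non-functional remnants of the vector's pBR322-type ancestry rather than working parts.

The expression cassette uses the regulatory regions of the E. coli cold shock gene cspA. The cspA promoter is followed by a lac operator, then the cspA 5'UTR, the coding region and the cspA 3'UTR. A plasmid-borne lacI gene, driven by its own promoter, supplies the repressor that binds the operator. Expression therefore depends on both a shift to low temperature, which favours cspA-driven transcription and translation, and IPTG induction. This arrangement is commonly chosen to improve the solubility of recombinant proteins. The open reading frame starts with an N-terminal His6 tag; the annotation tool labels this short stretch as a partial match to a composite tag, consistent with the 6xHis element. The tag is followed by about 1.4 kb encoding the DDX3X helicase core, inserted by Gibson assembly and carrying the Gln360Leu substitution.

The stated purpose is expression of this mutant helicase core in E. coli, with the His tag allowing affinity purification. The associated publication concerns the targeting of DDX3 and eIF4A by the translation inhibitor rocaglamide A, which suggests the mutant protein was made for biochemical work in that context. The record does not state what effect the Q360L substitution has.
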