Features (pLannotate 1.2.2; 18 found; start..end, strand, type, name):
     15..81      +  promoter       cspA promoter: cspA; promoter of the E. coli cold shock protein cspA gene (Mitta et al., 1997)
     84..100     +  protein_bind   lac operator: The lac repressor binds to the lac operator to inhibit transcription in E. coli. This inhibition can be relieved by adding lactose or isopropyl-β-D-thiogalactopyranoside (IPTG). lac repressor encoded by lacI
    122..255     +  5'UTR          cspA 5'UTR: cspA; 5'UTR of the E. coli cold shock protein cspA gene (Mitta et al., 1997)
    269..288     +  CDS            capTEV™ (fragment): composite tag for in vivo biotinylation, TEV protease cleavage, and 6xHis tagging
    304..1731    +  CDS            DDX3X (fragment): DDX3X_HUMAN - Also known as DBX From Homo sapiens (Human).
   1766..1910    +  3'UTR          cspA 3'UTR: cspA; 3'UTR of the E. coli cold shock protein cspA gene (Mitta et al., 1997)
   1922..1957    +  CDS            rop (fragment): Rop protein, which maintains plasmids at low copy number; rop
   2059..2108    +  misc_feature   bom (fragment): basis of mobility region from pBR322
   2184..2564    -  rep_origin     M13 ori (sequence partly withheld): M13 bacteriophage origin of replication; arrow indicates direction of (+) strand synthesis
   2583..2634    +  misc_feature   bom (fragment): basis of mobility region from pBR322
   2664..2768    +  promoter       AmpR promoter: bla
   2769..3629    +  CDS            AmpR: β-lactamase; bla; confers resistance to ampicillin, carbenicillin, and related antibiotics
   3800..4388    +  rep_origin     ori: high-copy-number ColE1/pMB1/pBR322/pUC origin of replication
   4446..4511    -  CDS            TcR (fragment): tetracycline efflux protein; tet; confers resistance to tetracycline
   4526..4547    -  protein_bind   CAP binding site: CAP binding activates transcription in the presence of cAMP. E. coli catabolite activator protein
   4560..5642    -  CDS            lacI: lac repressor; lacI; The lac repressor binds to the lac operator to inhibit transcription in E. coli. This inhibition can be relieved by adding lactose or isopropyl-β-D-thiogalactopyranoside (IPTG).
   5643..5720    -  promoter       lacI promoter: lacI
   5728..11      -  CDS            TcR (fragment) (across the origin): tetracycline efflux protein; tet; confers resistance to tetracycline
>Addgene plasmid #233619 | pColdI-DDX3_helicase_core_Q360L | addgene full sequence | sequence record 464756 | Addgene NGS Result
AAGGAATGGTGTGGCCGATTAATCATAAATATGAAAAATAATTGTTGCATCACCCGCCAATGCGTGGCTT
AATGCACATCAAATTGTGAGCGGATAACAATTTGATGTGCTAGCGCATATCCAGTGTAGTAAGGCAAGTC
CCTTCAAGAGTTATCGTTGATACCCCTCGTAGTGCACATTCCTTTAACGCTTCAAAATCTGTAAAGCACG
CCATATCGCCGAAAGGCACACTTAATTATTAAGAGGTAATACACCATGAATCACAAAGTGCATCATCATC
ATCATCATATCGAAGGTAGGCATGATGAAGATGATTGGTCAAAACCACTCCCACCAAGTGAACGCTTGGA
ACAGGAACTCTTTTCTGGAGGCAACACTGGGATTAATTTTGAGAAATACGATGACATTCCAGTTGAGGCA
ACAGGCAACAACTGTCCTCCACATATTGAAAGTTTCAGTGATGTTGAGATGGGAGAAATTATCATGGGAA
ACATTGAGCTTACTCGTTATACTCGCCCAACTCCAGTGCAAAAGCATGCTATTCCTATTATCAAAGAGAA
AAGAGACTTGATGGCTTGTGCCCAAACAGGGTCTGGAAAAACTGCAGCATTTCTGTTGCCCATCTTGAGT
CAGATTTATTCAGATGGTCCAGGCGAGGCTTTGAGGGCCATGAAGGAAAATGGAAGGTATGGGCGCCGCA
AACAATACCCAATCTCCTTGGTATTAGCACCAACGAGAGAGTTGGCAGTACAGATCTACGAGGAAGCCAG
AAAATTTTCATACCGATCTAGAGTTCGTCCTTGCGTGGTTTATGGTGGTGCCGATATTGGTCAGCAGATT
CGAGACTTGGAACGTGGATGCCATTTGTTAGTAGCCACTCCAGGACGTCTAGTGGATATGATGGAAAGAG
GAAAGATTGGATTAGACTTTTGCAAATACTTGGTGTTAGATGAAGCTGATCGGATGTTGGATATGGGGTT
TGAGCCTCTGATTCGTAGAATAGTCGAACAAGATACTATGCCTCCAAAGGGTGTCCGCCACACTATGATG
TTTAGTGCTACTTTTCCTAAGGAAATACAGATGCTGGCTCGTGATTTCTTAGATGAATATATCTTCTTGG
CTGTAGGAAGAGTTGGCTCTACCTCTGAAAACATCACACAGAAAGTAGTTTGGGTGGAAGAATCAGACAA
ACGGTCATTTCTGCTTGACCTCCTAAATGCAACAGGCAAGGATTCACTGACCTTAGTGTTTGTGGAGACC
AAAAAGGGTGCAGATTCTCTGGAGGATTTCTTATACCATGAAGGATACGCATGTACCAGCATCCATGGAG
ACCGTTCTCAGAGGGATAGAGAAGAGGCCCTTCACCAGTTCCGCTCAGGAAAAAGCCCAATTTTAGTGGC
TACAGCAGTAGCAGCAAGAGGACTGGACATTTCAAATGTGAAACATGTTATCAATTTTGACTTGCCAAGT
GATATTGAAGAATATGTACATCGTATTGGTCGTACGGGACGTGTAGGAAACCTTGGCCTGGCAACCTCAT
TCTTTAACGAGAGGAACATAAATATTACTAAGGATTTGTTGGATCTTCTTGTTGAAGCTAAACAAGAAGT
GCCGTCTTGGTTAGAAAACATGGCTTATGAACACCACTACAAGGGTAGCAGTCGTGGACGTTCTAAGAGT
AGCAGATTTAGTGGAGGGTTTGGTGCCAGAGACTACCGACAAAGTAGCGGTTGAAAGCTTGTCGACCTGC
AGTCTAGATAGGTAATCTCTGCTTAAAAGCACAGAATCTAAGATCCCTGCCATTTGGCGGGGATTTTTTT
ATTTGTTTTCAGGAAATAAATAATCGATCGCGTAATAAAATCTATTATTATTTTTGTGAAGAATAAATTT
GGGTGCAATGAGAATGCGCAGGCCCTTTCGTCTCGCGCGTTTCGGTGATGACGGTGAAAACCTCTGACAC
ATGCAGCTCCCGGAGACGGTCACAGCTTGTCTGTAAGCGGATGCCGGGAGCAGACAAGCCCGTCAGGGCG
CGTCAGCGGGTGTTGGCGGGTGTCGGGGCTGGCTTAACTATGCGGCATCAGAGCAGATTGTACTGAGAGT
GCACCATAAAATTGTAAACGTTAATATTTTGTTAAAATTCGCGTTAAATTTTTGTTAAATCAGCTCATTT
TTTAACCAATAGGCCGAAATCGGCAAAATCCCTTATAAATCAAAAGAATAGCCCGAGATAGGGT
[37 nt withheld, positions 2235-2271]
AAAGAACGTGGACTCCAACGTCAAAGG
[141 nt withheld, positions 2299-2439]
G
[142 nt withheld, positions 2441-2582]
TATGCGGTGTGAAATACCGCACAGATGCGTAAGGAGAAAATACCGCATCAGGCGTCAGGTGGCACTTTTC
GGGGAAATGTGCGCGGAACCCCTATTTGTTTATTTTTCTAAATACATTCAAATATGTATCCGCTCATGAG
ACAATAACCCTGATAAATGCTTCAATAATATTGAAAAAGGAAGAGTATGAGTATTCAACATTTCCGTGTC
GCCCTTATTCCCTTTTTTGCGGCATTTTGCCTTCCTGTTTTTGCTCACCCAGAAACGCTGGTGAAAGTAA
AAGATGCTGAAGATCAGTTGGGTGCACGAGTGGGTTACATCGAACTGGATCTCAACAGCGGTAAGATCCT
TGAGAGTTTTCGCCCCGAAGAACGTTTTCCAATGATGAGCACTTTTAAAGTTCTGCTATGTGGCGCGGTA
TTATCCCGTATTGACGCCGGGCAAGAGCAACTCGGTCGCCGCATACACTATTCTCAGAATGACTTGGTTG
AGTACTCACCAGTCACAGAAAAGCATCTTACGGATGGCATGACAGTAAGAGAATTATGCAGTGCTGCCAT
AACCATGAGTGATAACACTGCGGCCAACTTACTTCTGACAACGATCGGAGGACCGAAGGAGCTAACCGCT
TTTTTGCACAACATGGGGGATCATGTAACTCGCCTTGATCGTTGGGAACCGGAGCTGAATGAAGCCATAC
CAAACGACGAGCGTGACACCACGATGCCTGTAGCAATGGCAACAACGTTGCGCAAACTATTAACTGGCGA
ACTACTTACTCTAGCTTCCCGGCAACAATTAATAGACTGGATGGAGGCGGATAAAGTTGCAGGACCACTT
CTGCGCTCGGCCCTTCCGGCTGGCTGGTTTATTGCTGATAAATCTGGAGCCGGTGAGCGTGGGTCTCGCG
GTATCATTGCAGCACTGGGGCCAGATGGTAAGCCCTCCCGTATCGTAGTTATCTACACGACGGGGAGTCA
GGCAACTATGGATGAACGAAATAGACAGATCGCTGAGATAGGTGCCTCACTGATTAAGCATTGGTAACTG
TCAGACCAAGTTTACTCATATATACTTTAGATTGATTTAAAACTTCATTTTTAATTTAAAAGGATCTAGG
TGAAGATCCTTTTTGATAATCTCATGACCAAAATCCCTTAACGTGAGTTTTCGTTCCACTGAGCGTCAGA
CCCCGTAGAAAAGATCAAAGGATCTTCTTGAGATCCTTTTTTTCTGCGCGTAATCTGCTGCTTGCAAACA
AAAAAACCACCGCTACCAGCGGTGGTTTGTTTGCCGGATCAAGAGCTACCAACTCTTTTTCCGAAGGTAA
CTGGCTTCAGCAGAGCGCAGATACCAAATACTGTTCTTCTAGTGTAGCCGTAGTTAGGCCACCACTTCAA
GAACTCTGTAGCACCGCCTACATACCTCGCTCTGCTAATCCTGTTACCAGTGGCTGCTGCCAGTGGCGAT
AAGTCGTGTCTTACCGGGTTGGACTCAAGACGATAGTTACCGGATAAGGCGCAGCGGTCGGGCTGAACGG
GGGGTTCGTGCACACAGCCCAGCTTGGAGCGAACGACCTACACCGAACTGAGATACCTACAGCGTGAGCT
ATGAGAAAGCGCCACGCTTCCCGAAGGGAGAAAGGCGGACAGGTATCCGGTAAGCGGCAGGGTCGGAACA
GGAGAGCGCACGAGGGAGCTTCCAGGGGGAAACGCCTGGTATCTTTATAGTCCTGTCGGGTTTCGCCACC
TCTGACTTGAGCGTCGATTTTTGTGATGCTCGTCAGGGGGGCGGAGCCTATGGAAAAACGCCAGCAACGC
GGCCTTTTTACGGTTCCTGGCCTTTTGCTGGCCTTTTGCTCACATAGTCATGCCCCGCGCCCACCGGAAG
GAGCTGACTGGGTTGAAGGCTCTCAAGGGCATCGGTCGAGATCCCGGTGCCTAATGAGTGAGCTAACTTA
CATTAATTGCGTTGCGCTCACTGCCCGCTTTCCAGTCGGGAAACCTGTCGTGCCAGCTGCATTAATGAAT
CGGCCAACGCGCGGGGAGAGGCGGTTTGCGTATTGGGCGCCAGGGTGGTTTTTCTTTTCACCAGTGAGAC
GGGCAACAGCTGATTGCCCTTCACCGCCTGGCCCTGAGAGAGTTGCAGCAAGCGGTCCACGCTGGTTTGC
CCCAGCAGGCGAAAATCCTGTTTGATGGTGGTTAACGGCGGGATATAACATGAGCTGTCTTCGGTATCGT
CGTATCCCACTACCGAGATATCCGCACCAACGCGCAGCCCGGACTCGGTAATGGCGCGCATTGCGCCCAG
CGCCATCTGATCGTTGGCAACCAGCATCGCAGTGGGAACGATGCCCTCATTCAGCATTTGCATGGTTTGT
TGAAAACCGGACATGGCACTCCAGTCGCCTTCCCGTTCCGCTATCGGCTGAATTTGATTGCGAGTGAGAT
ATTTATGCCAGCCAGCCAGACGCAGACGCGCCGAGACAGAACTTAATGGGCCCGCTAACAGCGCGATTTG
CTGGTGACCCAATGCGACCAGATGCTCCACGCCCAGTCGCGTACCGTCTTCATGGGAGAAAATAATACTG
TTGATGGGTGTCTGGTCAGAGACATCAAGAAATAACGCCGGAACATTAGTGCAGGCAGCTTCCACAGCAA
TGGCATCCTGGTCATCCAGCGGATAGTTAATGATCAGCCCACTGACGCGTTGCGCGAGAAGATTGTGCAC
CGCCGCTTTACAGGCTTCGACGCCGCTTCGTTCTACCATCGACACCACCACGCTGGCACCCAGTTGATCG
GCGCGAGATTTAATCGCCGCGACAATTTGCGACGGCGCGTGCAGGGCCAGACTGGAGGTGGCAACGCCAA
TCAGCAACGACTGTTTGCCCGCCAGTTGTTGTGCCACGCGGTTGGGAATGTAATTCAGCTCCGCCATCGC
CGCTTCCACTTTTTCCCGCGTTTTCGCAGAAACGTGGCTGGCCTGGTTCACCACGCGGGAAACGGTCTGA
TAAGAGACACCGGCATACTCTGCGACATCGTATAACGTTACTGGTTTCACATTCACCACCCTGAATTGAC
TCTCTTCCGGGCGCTATCATGCCATACCGCGAAAGGTTTTGCGCCATTCGATGGTGTCCGGGATCTCGAC
GCTCTCCCTTATGCGACTCCTGCATTAGGAAGCAGCCCAGTAGTAGGTTGAGGCCGTTGAGCACCGCCGC
CGC
